>Addgene plasmid #169302 | SIN40C.SFFV.dTomato.miR-125b-2 | addgene full sequence | sequence record 337881 | Addgene NGS Result
TACATAAACGGGTCTCTCTGGTTAGACCAGATCTGAGCCTGGGAGCTCTCTGGCTAACTAGGGAACCCAC
TGCTTAAGCCTCAATAAAGCTTGCCTTGAGTGCTTCAAGTAGTGTGTGCCCGTCTGTTGTGTGACTCTGG
TAACTAGAGATCCCTCAGACCCTTTTAGTCAGTGTGGAAAATCTCTAGCAGTGGCGCCCGAACAGGGACT
TGAAAGCGAAAGGGAAACCAGAGGAGCTCTCTCGACGCAGGACTCGGCTTGCTGAAGCGCGCACGGCAAG
AGGCGAGGGGCGGCGACTGGTGAGTACGCCAAAAATTTTGACTAGCGGAGGCTAGAAGGAGAGAGATGGG
TGCGAGAGCGTCAGTATTAAGCGGGGGAGAATTAGATCGCGATGGGAAAAAATTCGGTTAAGGCCAGGGG
GAAAGAAAAAATATAAATTAAAACATATAGTATGGGCAAGCAGGGAGCTAGAACGATTCGCAGTTAATCC
TGGCCTGTTAGAAACATCAGAAGGCTGTAGACAAATACTGGGACAGCTACAACCATCCCTTCAGACAGGA
TCAGAAGAACTTAGATCATTATATAATACAGTAGCAACCCTCTATTGTGTGCATCAAAGGATAGAGATAA
AAGACACCAAGGAAGCTTTAGACAAGATAGAGGAAGAGCAAAACAAAAGTAAGACCACCGCACAGCAAGC
GGCCGCTGATCTTCAGACCTGGAGGAGGAGATATGAGGGACAATTGGAGAAGTGAATTATATAAATATAA
AGTAGTAAAAATTGAACCATTAGGAGTAGCACCCACCAAGGCAAAGAGAAGAGTGGTGCAGAGAGAAAAA
AGAGCAGTGGGAATAGGAGCTTTGTTCCTTGGGTTCTTGGGAGCAGCAGGAAGCACTATGGGCGCAGCGT
CAATGACGCTGACGGTACAGGCCAGACAATTATTGTCTGGTATAGTGCAGCAGCAGAACAATTTGCTGAG
GGCTATTGAGGCGCAACAGCATCTGTTGCAACTCACAGTCTGGGGCATCAAGCAGCTCCAGGCAAGAATC
CTGGCTGTGGAAAGATACCTAAAGGATCAACAGCTCCTGGGGATTTGGGGTTGCTCTGGAAAACTCATTT
GCACCACTGCTGTGCCTTGGAATGCTAGTTGGAGTAATAAATCTCTGGAACAGATTTGGAATCACACGAC
CTGGATGGAGTGGGACAGAGAAATTAACAATTACACAAGCTTAATACACTCCTTAATTGAAGAATCGCAA
AACCAGCAAGAAAAGAATGAACAAGAATTATTGGAATTAGATAAATGGGCAAGTTTGTGGAATTGGTTTA
ACATAACAAATTGGCTGTGGTATATAAAATTATTCATAATGATAGTAGGAGGCTTGGTAGGTTTAAGAAT
AGTTTTTGCTGTACTTTCTATAGTGAATAGAGTTAGGCAGGGATATTCACCATTATCGTTTCAGACCCAC
CTCCCAACCCCGAGGGGACAATTCTAGATCTTGAGACAAATGGCAGTATTCATCCACAATTTTAAAAGAA
AAGGGGGGATTGGGGGGTACAGTGCAGGGGAAAGAATAGTAGACATAATAGCAACAGACATACAAACTAA
AGAATTACAAAAACAAATTACAAAAATTCAAAATTTTCGGGTTTATTACAGGGACAGCAGAGATCCACTT
TGGCGCCGGCTCGAGCGAGCTGCAGTAACGCCATTTTGCAAGGCATGGAAAAATACCAAACCAAGAATAG
AGAAGTTCAGATCAAGGGCGGGTACATGAAAATAGCTAACGTTGGGCCAAACAGGATATCTGCGGTGAGC
AGTTTCGGCCCCGGCCCGGGGCCAAGAACAGATGGTCACCGCAGTTTCGGCCCCGGCCCGAGGCCAAGAA
CAGATGGTCCCCAGATATGGCCCAACCCTCAGCAGTTTCTTAAGACCCATCAGATGTTTCCAGGCTCCCC
CAAGGACCTGAAATGACCCTGCGCCTTATTTGAATTAACCAATCAGCCTGCTTCTCGCTTCTGTTCGCGC
GCTTCTGCTTCCCGAGCTCTATAAAAGAGCTCACAACCCCTCACTCGGCGCGCCAGTCCTCCGACAGACT
GAGTCGGATCCGCCACCATGGTGAGCAAGGGCGAGGAGGTCATCAAAGAGTTCATGCGCTTCAAGGTGCG
CATGGAGGGCTCCATGAACGGCCACGAGTTCGAGATCGAGGGCGAGGGCGAGGGCCGCCCCTACGAGGGC
ACCCAGACCGCCAAGCTGAAGGTGACCAAGGGCGGCCCCCTGCCCTTCGCCTGGGACATCCTGTCCCCCC
AGTTCATGTACGGCTCCAAGGCGTACGTGAAGCACCCCGCCGACATCCCCGATTACAAGAAGCTGTCCTT
CCCCGAGGGCTTCAAGTGGGAGCGCGTGATGAACTTCGAGGACGGCGGTCTGGTGACCGTGACCCAGGAC
TCCTCCCTGCAGGACGGCACGCTGATCTACAAGGTGAAGATGCGCGGCACCAACTTCCCCCCCGACGGCC
CCGTAATGCAGAAGAAGACCATGGGCTGGGAGGCCTCCACCGAGCGCCTGTACCCCCGCGACGGCGTGCT
GAAGGGCGAGATCCACCAGGCCCTGAAGCTGAAGGACGGCGGCCACTACCTGGTGGAGTTCAAGACCATC
TACATGGCCAAGAAGCCCGTGCAACTGCCCGGCTACTACTACGTGGACACCAAGCTGGACATCACCTCCC
ACAACGAGGACTACACCATCGTGGAACAGTACGAGCGCTCCGAGGGCCGCCACCACCTGTTCCTGTACGG
CATGGACGAGCTGTACAAGTGAGCTAGCCGTCTCAGATCCAATTAGTCTATAAATGGTCGTCGTGATTAC
TCAGCTCATCCTAACTTTTATATATCATATATATTTCTACTGAAGTATTTTAAATAGTATTTAGAGGTAA
AAGTCTAAGTGAACCCAACTGTAATTTCTAAGCTATCCTTATTTCTGGAAGAAGAATTCTACCGCATCAA
ACCAGACTTTTCCTAGTCCCTGAGACCCTAACTTGTGAGGTATTTTAGTAACATCACAAGTCAGGCTCTT
GGGACCTAGGCGGAGGGGAACCAGCAGCTTTGGACCTTATTGATTGTCTGCAGTTACCACCAGAACAAAA
GAACATACATAGATTCTGCCTAGGAGAAAAGAACAATGCTTTTCTTTATCAGCAACGTTTTCACCACCGG
TAACGCGTTAAGTCGACAATCAACCTCTGGATTACAAAATTTGTGAAAGATTGACTGGTATTCTTAACTA
TGTTGCTCCTTTTACGCTATGTGGATACGCTGCTTTAATGCCTTTGTATCATGCTATTGCTTCCCGTATG
GCTTTCATTTTCTCCTCCTTGTATAAATCCTGGTTGCTGTCTCTTTATGAGGAGTTGTGGCCCGTTGTCA
GGCAACGTGGCGTGGTGTGCACTGTGTTTGCTGACGCAACCCCCACTGGTTGGGGCATTGCCACCACCTG
TCAGCTCCTTTCCGGGACTTTCGCTTTCCCCCTCCCTATTGCCACGGCGGAACTCATCGCCGCCTGCCTT
GCCCGCTGCTGGACAGGGGCTCGGCTGTTGGGCACTGACAATTCCGTGGTGTTGTCGGGGAAATCATCGT
CCTTTCCTTGGCTGCTCGCCTGTGTTGCCACCTGGATTCTGCGCGGGACGTCCTTCTGCTACGTCCCTTC
GGCCCTCAATCCAGCGGACCTTCCTTCCCGCGGCCTGCTGCCGGCTCTGCGGCCTCTTCCGCGTCTTCGC
CTTCGCCCTCAGACGAGTCGGATCTCCCTTTGGGCCGCCTCCCCGCGTCGACTTTAAGACCAATGACTTA
CAAGGCAGCTGTAGATCTTAGCCACTTTTTAAAAGAAAAGGGGGGACTGGAAGGGCTAATTCACTCCCAA
CGAAGACAAGATCTGCTTTTTGCTTGTACTGGGTCTCTCTGGTTAGACCAGATCTGAGCCTGGGAGCTCT
CTGGCTAACTAGGGAACCCACTGCTTAAGCCTCAATAAAGCTTGCCTTGAGTGCTTCAAGTAGTGTGTGC
CCGTCTGTTGTGTGACTCTGGTAACTAGAGATCCCTCAGACCCTTTTAGTCAGTGTGGAAAATCTCTAGC
AGTACGTATAGTAGTTCATGTCATCTTATTATTCAGTATTTATAACTTGCAAAGAAATGAATATCAGAGA
GTGAGAGGAACTTGTTTATTGCAGCTTATAATGGTTACAAATAAAGCAATAGCATCACAAATTTCACAAA
TAAAGCATTTTTTTCACTGCATTCTAGTTGTGGTTTGTCCAAACTCATCAATGTATCTTATCATGTCTGG
CTCTAGCTATCCCGCCCCTAACTCCGCCCATCCCGCCCCTAACTCCGCCCAGTTCCGCCCATTCTCCGCC
CCATGGCTGACTAATTTTTTTTATTTATGCAGAGGCCGAGGCCGCCTCGGCCTCTGAGCTATTCCAGAAG
TAGTGAGGAGGCTTTTTTGGAGGCCTAGGGACGTACCCAATTCGCCCTATAGTGAGTCGTATTACGCGCG
CTCACTGGCCGTCGTTTTACAACGTCGTGACTGGGAAAACCCTGGCGTTACCCAACTTAATCGCCTTGCA
GCACATCCCCCTTTCGCCAGCTGGCGTAATAGCGAAGAGGCCCGCACCGATCGCCCTTCCCAACAGTTGC
GCAGCCTGAATGGCGAATGGG
[124 nt withheld, positions 4712-4835]
C
[91 nt withheld, positions 4837-4927]
A
[49 nt withheld, positions 4929-4977]
CCTTTGACGTTGGAGTCCACGTTCTTT
[37 nt withheld, positions 5005-5041]
ACCCTATCTCGGTCTATTCTTTTGATTTATAAGGGATTTTGCCGATTTCGGCCTATTGGTTAAAAAATGA
GCTGATTTAACAAAAATTTAACGCGAATTTTAACAAAATATTAACGCTTACAATTTAGGTGGCACTTTTC
GGGGAAATGTGCGCGGAACCCCTATTTGTTTATTTTTCTAAATACATTCAAATATGTATCCGCTCATGAG
ACAATAACCCTGATAAATGCTTCAATAATATTGAAAAAGGAAGAGTATGAGTATTCAACATTTCCGTGTC
GCCCTTATTCCCTTTTTTGCGGCATTTTGCCTTCCTGTTTTTGCTCACCCAGAAACGCTGGTGAAAGTAA
AAGATGCTGAAGATCAGTTGGGTGCACGAGTGGGTTACATCGAACTGGATCTCAACAGCGGTAAGATCCT
TGAGAGTTTTCGCCCCGAAGAACGTTTTCCAATGATGAGCACTTTTAAAGTTCTGCTATGTGGCGCGGTA
TTATCCCGTATTGACGCCGGGCAAGAGCAACTCGGTCGCCGCATACACTATTCTCAGAATGACTTGGTTG
AGTACTCACCAGTCACAGAAAAGCATCTTACGGATGGCATGACAGTAAGAGAATTATGCAGTGCTGCCAT
AACCATGAGTGATAACACTGCGGCCAACTTACTTCTGACAACGATCGGAGGACCGAAGGAGCTAACCGCT
TTTTTGCACAACATGGGGGATCATGTAACTCGCCTTGATCGTTGGGAACCGGAGCTGAATGAAGCCATAC
CAAACGACGAGCGTGACACCACGATGCCTGTAGCAATGGCAACAACGTTGCGCAAACTATTAACTGGCGA
ACTACTTACTCTAGCTTCCCGGCAACAATTAATAGACTGGATGGAGGCGGATAAAGTTGCAGGACCACTT
CTGCGCTCGGCCCTTCCGGCTGGCTGGTTTATTGCTGATAAATCTGGAGCCGGTGAGCGTGGGTCTCGCG
GTATCATTGCAGCACTGGGGCCAGATGGTAAGCCCTCCCGTATCGTAGTTATCTACACGACGGGGAGTCA
GGCAACTATGGATGAACGAAATAGACAGATCGCTGAGATAGGTGCCTCACTGATTAAGCATTGGTAACTG
TCAGACCAAGTTTACTCATATATACTTTAGATTGATTTAAAACTTCATTTTTAATTTAAAAGGATCTAGG
TGAAGATCCTTTTTGATAATCTCATGACCAAAATCCCTTAACGTGAGTTTTCGTTCCACTGAGCGTCAGA
CCCCGTAGAAAAGATCAAAGGATCTTCTTGAGATCCTTTTTTTCTGCGCGTAATCTGCTGCTTGCAAACA
AAAAAACCACCGCTACCAGCGGTGGTTTGTTTGCCGGATCAAGAGCTACCAACTCTTTTTCCGAAGGTAA
CTGGCTTCAGCAGAGCGCAGATACCAAATACTGTTCTTCTAGTGTAGCCGTAGTTAGGCCACCACTTCAA
GAACTCTGTAGCACCGCCTACATACCTCGCTCTGCTAATCCTGTTACCAGTGGCTGCTGCCAGTGGCGAT
AAGTCGTGTCTTACCGGGTTGGACTCAAGACGATAGTTACCGGATAAGGCGCAGCGGTCGGGCTGAACGG
GGGGTTCGTGCACACAGCCCAGCTTGGAGCGAACGACCTACACCGAACTGAGATACCTACAGCGTGAGCT
ATGAGAAAGCGCCACGCTTCCCGAAGGGAGAAAGGCGGACAGGTATCCGGTAAGCGGCAGGGTCGGAACA
GGAGAGCGCACGAGGGAGCTTCCAGGGGGAAACGCCTGGTATCTTTATAGTCCTGTCGGGTTTCGCCACC
TCTGACTTGAGCGTCGATTTTTGTGATGCTCGTCAGGGGGGCGGAGCCTATGGAAAAACGCCAGCAACGC
GGCCTTTTTACGGTTCCTGGCCTTTTGCTGGCCTTTTGCTCACATGTTCTTTCCTGCGTTATCCCCTGAT
TCTGTGGATAACCGTATTACCGCCTTTGAGTGAGCTGATACCGCTCGCCGCAGCCGAACGACCGAGCGCA
GCGAGTCAGTGAGCGAGGAAGCGGAAGAGCGCCCAATACGCAAACCGCCTCTCCCCGCGCGTTGGCCGAT
TCATTAATGCAGCTGGCACGACAGGTTTCCCGACTGGAAAGCGGGCAGTGAGCGCAACGCAATTAATGTG
AGTTAGCTCACTCATTAGGCACCCCAGGCTTTACACTTTATGCTTCCGGCTCGTATGTTGTGTGGAATTG
TGAGCGGATAACAATTTCACACAGGAAACAGCTATGACCATGATTACGCCAAGCGCGCAATTAACCCTCA
CTAAAGGGAACAAAAGCTGGAGCTGCAAGCGGTACCGTCGACCTGCAGGTTGACATTGATTATTGACTAG
TTATTAATAGTAATCAATTACGGGGTCATTAGTTCATAGCCCATATATGGAGTTCCGCGTTACATAACTT
ACGGTAAATGGCCCGCCTGGCTGACCGCCCAACGACCCCCGCCCATTGACGTCAATAATGACGTATGTTC
CCATAGTAACGCCAATAGGGACTTTCCATTGACGTCAATGGGTGGAGTATTTACGGTAAACTGCCCACTT
GGCAGTACATCAAGTGTATCATATGCCAAGTACGCCCCCTATTGACGTCAATGACGGTAAATGGCCCGCC
TGGCATTATGCCCAGTACATGACCTTATGGGACTTTCCTACTTGGCAGTACATCTACGTATTAGTCATCG
CTATTACCATGGCGCGCCATGCAGGGCCTGAAATAACCTCTGAAAGAGGAACTTGGTTAGGTACCTTCTG
AGGCGGAAAGAACCAGCTGTGGAATGTGTGTCAGTTAGGGTGTGGAAAGTCCCCAGGCTCCCCAGCAGGC
AGAAGTATGCAAAGCATGCATCTCAATTAGTCAGCAACCAGGTGTGGAAAGTCCCCAGGCTCCCCAGCAG
GCAGAAGTATGCAAAGCATGCATCTCAATTAGTCAGCAACCATAGTCCCTTAAGAGGCGCGCCTTAATGT
AGTCTTATGCAATACTCTTGTAGTCTTGCAACATGGTAACGATGAGTTAGCAACATGCCTTACAAGGAGA
GAAAAAGCACCGTGCATGCCGATTGGTGGAAGTAAGGTGGTACGATCGTGCCTTATTAGGAAGGCAACAG
ACGGGTCTGACATGGATTGGACGAACCACTGAATTGCCGCATTGCAGAGATATTGTATTTAAGTGCCTAG
CTCGA
Features (pLannotate 1.2.2; 28 found; start..end, strand, type, name):
     10..190     +  LTR            5' LTR (truncated): truncated 5' long terminal repeat (LTR) from HIV-1
    237..362     +  misc_feature   HIV-1 Ψ: packaging signal of human immunodeficiency virus type 1
    346..709     +  CDS            HIV-1 gag (fragment): gag protein from human immunodeficiency virus 1; gag
    855..1088    +  misc_feature   RRE: The Rev response element (RRE) of HIV-1 allows for Rev-dependent mRNA export from the nucleus to the cytoplasm.
   1465..1489    +  CDS            Rev (fragment): human immunodeficiency virus 1 (HIV-1) Rev protein; rev; enhances nuclear export of unspliced and incompletely spliced viral mRNAs
   1530..1647    +  misc_feature   cPPT/CTS: central polypurine tract and central termination sequence of HIV-1
   1705..2106    +  promoter       SFFV promoter: spleen focus-forming virus long terminal repeat (LTR) promoter
   2118..2819    +  CDS            dTomato: dTomato is a basic (constitutively fluorescent) orange fluorescent protein published in 2004, derived from Discosoma sp.. It is reported to be a somewhat slowly-maturing dimer with low acid sensitivity.
   3020..3089    +  ncRNA          lin-4: Accession: RF00052 - lin-4 microRNA precursor
   3238..3826    +  misc_feature   WPRE: woodchuck hepatitis virus posttranscriptional regulatory element
   3877..3896    +  misc_feature   cPPT/CTS (fragment): central polypurine tract and central termination sequence of HIV-1
   3898..4131    +  LTR            3' LTR (ΔU3): self-inactivating 3' long terminal repeat (LTR) from HIV-1
   4209..4330    +  polyA_signal   SV40 poly(A) signal: SV40 polyadenylation signal
   4370..4505    +  rep_origin     SV40 ori: SV40 origin of replication
   4526..4544    -  promoter       T7 promoter: promoter for bacteriophage T7 RNA polymerase
   4552..4707    +  CDS            lacZα (fragment): LacZα fragment of β-galactosidase; lacZ fragment
   4712..5140    +  rep_origin     f1 ori (sequence partly withheld): f1 bacteriophage origin of replication; arrow indicates direction of (+) strand synthesis
   5193..5297    +  promoter       AmpR promoter: bla
   5298..6158    +  CDS            AmpR: β-lactamase; bla; confers resistance to ampicillin, carbenicillin, and related antibiotics
   6329..6917    +  rep_origin     ori: high-copy-number ColE1/pMB1/pBR322/pUC origin of replication
   7100..7192    +  CDS            lacI (fragment): lac repressor; lacI; The lac repressor binds to the lac operator to inhibit transcription in E. coli. This inhibition can be relieved by adding lactose or isopropyl-β-D-thiogalactopyranoside (IPTG).
   7205..7226    +  protein_bind   CAP binding site: CAP binding activates transcription in the presence of cAMP. E. coli catabolite activator protein
   7241..7271    +  promoter       lac promoter: promoter for the E. coli lac operon
   7279..7295    +  protein_bind   lac operator: The lac repressor binds to the lac operator to inhibit transcription in E. coli. This inhibition can be relieved by adding lactose or isopropyl-β-D-thiogalactopyranoside (IPTG). lac repressor encoded by lacI
   7340..7358    +  promoter       T3 promoter: promoter for bacteriophage T3 RNA polymerase
   7403..7782    +  enhancer       CMV enhancer: human cytomegalovirus immediate early enhancer
   7839..8030    +  promoter       SV40 promoter (fragment): SV40 enhancer and early promoter
   8049..9       +  promoter       RSV promoter (across the origin): Rous sarcoma virus enhancer/promoter
