[The description below was written by a language model from this plasmid's Addgene catalogue record and pLannotate feature annotations shown in this document.]
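Description:
SIN40C.SFFV.dTomato.miR-125b-2 is a self-inactivating HIV-1-based lentiviral transfer vector (8,266 nt in the sequenced record) built on the SIN40C backbone for constitutive overexpression of the human microRNA miR-125b-2 together with a red-orange fluorescent marker. In bacteria it is maintained through a high-copy ColE1/pUC-type origin and selected with ampicillin via the β-lactamase gene. The backbone also carries an f1 origin, T7 and T3 promoters and remnants of lac sequences from its cloning-vector ancestry.

The viral portion begins with a truncated 5' LTR. It is preceded by an RSV enhancer/promoter, along with CMV enhancer and SV40 promoter fragments, which would drive genomic RNA production in packaging cells independently of Tat. It then contains the Ψ packaging signal extending into a gag fragment, the Rev response element for Rev-dependent nuclear export, and the cPPT/CTS, which aids nuclear import of the provirus. The 3' LTR has a ΔU3 deletion, so the integrated provirus lacks LTR promoter activity and expression depends on the internal promoter. An SV40 polyadenylation signal and SV40 origin follow the 3' LTR.

The internal cassette uses the spleen focus-forming virus (SFFV) LTR promoter, widely used in haematopoietic cells, to transcribe dTomato. The microRNA precursor sits downstream of the reporter, where the annotation tool labels it as a lin-4 family hairpin, the family to which miR-125 belongs. The catalogue lists dTomato as an N-terminal tag, but the layout indicates that both elements share one transcript rather than forming a protein fusion, so fluorescence marks cells expressing the miRNA. A WPRE downstream enhances transcript stability and expression. The associated publication concerns megakaryocytic transcription factor function in leukaemia pathogenesis.
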