Addgene plasmid #169302: SIN40C.SFFV.dTomato.miR-125b-2
Purpose: Constitutive overexpression of miR-125b-2 with dTomato as a reporter fluorescent protein
Depositing lab: Jan-Henning Klusmann. Depositing organization: Martin-Luther-Universitaet Halle-Wittenberg. Publication: The megakaryocytic transcription factor ARID3A suppresses leukemia pathogenesis. Alejo-Valle O, Weigert K, Bhayadia R, Ng M, Issa H, Beyer C, Emmrich S, Schuschel K, Ihling C, Sinz A, Zimmermann M, Wickenhauser C, Flasinski M, Regenyi EM, Labuhn M, Reinhardt D, Yaspo ML, Heckl D, Klusmann JH. Blood. 2021 Sep 27. pii: S0006-4971(21)01649-9. doi: 10.1182/blood.2021012231. PubMed 34570885.
Backbone
  Vector backbone: SIN40C
  Vector type: Lentiviral
Growth in bacteria
  Bacterial resistance: Ampicillin, 100 μg/mL
  Growth temperature: 37°C
  Growth strain: NEB Stable
  Copy number: High Copy
Gene/Insert
  Gene/Insert name: miR-125b-2
  Species: H. sapiens (human)
  Entrez Gene: MIR125B2 (a.k.a. MIRN125B2, mir-125b-2)
  Promoter: SFFV
  Tag / fusion protein: dTomato (N terminal on insert)
  Cloning method: Restriction Enzyme; 5′ cloning site Unknown (unknown if destroyed)
  Sequencing primers: 5′ SFFV-F; 3′ WPRE-R
Terms and licenses: Academic/Nonprofit Terms; Industry Terms: Not Available to Industry
How to cite: SIN40C.SFFV.dTomato.miR-125b-2 was a gift from Jan-Henning Klusmann (Addgene plasmid # 169302 ; http://n2t.net/addgene:169302 ; RRID:Addgene_169302)
